Addgene plasmid #65459: HBV 1.3-mer WT replicon
Purpose: containing 1.3 units of the HBV genome (subtype ayw)
Depositing lab: Wang-Shick Ryu. Depositing organization: Yonsei University. Publication: DDX3 DEAD-Box RNA helicase inhibits hepatitis B virus reverse transcription by incorporation into nucleocapsids. Wang H, Kim S, Ryu WS. J Virol. 2009 Jun;83(11):5815-24. doi: 10.1128/JVI.00011-09. Epub 2009 Mar 18. PubMed 19297497.
Backbone
  Vector backbone: pGEM-4Z
  Backbone manufacturer: promega
  Total vector size (bp): 6821
  Vector type: Mammalian Expression
Growth in bacteria
  Bacterial resistance: Ampicillin, 100 μg/mL
  Growth temperature: 37°C
  Growth strain: DH5alpha
  Copy number: Unknown
Gene/Insert
  Gene/Insert name: 1.3 units of the HBV genome
  Species: Hepatitis B virus
  GenBank ID: V01460
Terms and licenses: Academic/Nonprofit Terms; Industry Terms: Not Available to Industry
Depositor comments: Please note- Plasmid 65459: HBV 1.3-mer WT replicon should be handled under BSL-2 conditions. Vaccination is highly recommended for researchers working with this plasmid.
How to cite: HBV 1.3-mer WT replicon was a gift from Wang-Shick Ryu (Addgene plasmid # 65459)
