[The description below was written by a language model from this plasmid's Addgene catalogue record and pLannotate feature annotations shown in this document.]
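Description:
HBV 1.3-mer WT replicon is a 6,821 bp plasmid carrying 1.3 genome lengths of wild-type hepatitis B virus (subtype ayw, genotype D) cloned into the pGEM-4Z backbone. It is catalogued as a mammalian expression vector, but the feature table shows no heterologous mammalian promoter. Expression in transfected cells therefore presumably relies on the virus's own regulatory elements within the insert. In E. coli the plasmid is maintained through a high-copy ColE1/pUC-type origin and selected with ampicillin via the β-lactamase gene. The remaining backbone features are ordinary cloning-vector remnants: SP6 and T7 phage promoters flanking the insert, lac promoter/operator elements, a lacZα fragment, and short lacI, rop and bom fragments.

The overlength design shows up in the annotation as a terminal redundancy. The post-transcriptional regulatory element (PRE) and the X open reading frame each appear twice, once just downstream of the SP6 promoter and again at the far end of the insert. Between these copies lie the precore/core (HBeAg) reading frame and the pre-S2/S surface antigen gene, and an epsilon encapsidation signal is annotated after the second X copy. The polymerase gene is not called by the annotation tool, although a complete genome would be expected to include it. Because the HBV genome is circular and its pregenomic RNA is longer than one genome unit, a linear single-copy clone cannot produce that transcript. Duplicating the region allows transcription to begin in the upstream copy and end in the downstream one. The resulting RNA can be packaged via epsilon and reverse transcribed inside nucleocapsids. The construct serves as a wild-type replicon for studying HBV replication in cultured cells, and the associated work examined a host RNA helicase that restricts viral reverse transcription. The depositor notes that it warrants biosafety precautions.
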