Features (pLannotate 1.2.2; 19 found; start..end, strand, type, name):
    843..1688    +  CDS            HBsAg (pre-S2/S) (sequence partly withheld): middle (pre-S2/S) envelope protein of hepatitis B virus hepatitis B surface antigen
   2003..2261    +  ncRNA          HBV PRE 1151-1410: Accession: RF02816 - Hepatitis B virus post-transcriptional regulatory element 1151-1410
   2227..2688    +  CDS            X: X_HBVD3 - Experimental evidence at protein level: Swiss-Prot protein existence level 1. Multifunctional protein that plays a role in silencing host antiviral defenses and promoting viral transcription. Does not seem to be essential for HBV infection. May be directly involved in development of cirrhosis and liver cancer (hepatocellular carcinoma). Most of cytosolic activities involve modulation of cytosolic calcium. The effect on apoptosis is controversial depending on the cell types in which the studies have been conducted. May induce apoptosis by localizing in mitochondria and causing loss of
   2699..2759    +  ncRNA          HBV epsilon: Accession: RF01047 - HBV RNA encapsidation signal epsilon
   2866..2884    -  promoter       T7 promoter: promoter for bacteriophage T7 RNA polymerase
   2927..2943    -  protein_bind   lac operator: The lac repressor binds to the lac operator to inhibit transcription in E. coli. This inhibition can be relieved by adding lactose or isopropyl-β-D-thiogalactopyranoside (IPTG). lac repressor encoded by lacI
   2951..2981    -  promoter       lac promoter: promoter for the E. coli lac operon
   2996..3017    -  protein_bind   CAP binding site: CAP binding activates transcription in the presence of cAMP. E. coli catabolite activator protein
   3030..3122    -  CDS            lacI (fragment): lac repressor; lacI; The lac repressor binds to the lac operator to inhibit transcription in E. coli. This inhibition can be relieved by adding lactose or isopropyl-β-D-thiogalactopyranoside (IPTG).
   3305..3893    -  rep_origin     ori: high-copy-number ColE1/pMB1/pBR322/pUC origin of replication
   4064..4924    -  CDS            AmpR: β-lactamase; bla; confers resistance to ampicillin, carbenicillin, and related antibiotics
   4925..5029    -  promoter       AmpR promoter: bla
   5124..5159    +  CDS            rop (fragment): Rop protein, which maintains plasmids at low copy number; rop
   5261..5360    +  misc_feature   bom (fragment): basis of mobility region from pBR322
   5366..5523    -  CDS            lacZα (fragment): LacZα fragment of β-galactosidase; lacZ fragment
   5527..5545    +  promoter       SP6 promoter: promoter for bacteriophage SP6 RNA polymerase
   5642..5900    +  ncRNA          HBV PRE 1151-1410: Accession: RF02816 - Hepatitis B virus post-transcriptional regulatory element 1151-1410
   5866..6327    +  CDS            X: X_HBVD3 - Experimental evidence at protein level: Swiss-Prot protein existence level 1. Multifunctional protein that plays a role in silencing host antiviral defenses and promoting viral transcription. Does not seem to be essential for HBV infection. May be directly involved in development of cirrhosis and liver cancer (hepatocellular carcinoma). Most of cytosolic activities involve modulation of cytosolic calcium. The effect on apoptosis is controversial depending on the cell types in which the studies have been conducted. May induce apoptosis by localizing in mitochondria and causing loss of
   6306..120     +  CDS            C (across the origin) (sequence partly withheld): HBEAG_HBVD3 - Experimental evidence at protein level: Swiss-Prot protein existence level 1. May regulate immune response to the intracellular capsid in acting as a T-cell tolerogen, by having an immunoregulatory effect which prevents destruction of infected cells by cytotoxic T-cells. This immune regulation may predispose to chronicity during perinatal infections and prevent severe liver injury during adult infections. From Hepatitis B virus genotype D subtype ayw (isolate France/Tiollais/1979) (HBV-D).
>Addgene plasmid #65459 | HBV 1.3-mer WT replicon | addgene full sequence | sequence record 291863 | Addgene NGS Result
[120 nt withheld, positions 1-120]
TAGTATTCCTTGGACTCATAAGGTGGGGAACTTTACTGGGCTTTATTCTTCTACTGTACCTGTCTTTAAT
CCTCATTGGAAAACACCATCTTTTCCTAATATACATTTACACCAAGACATTATCAAAAAATGTGAACAGT
TTGTAGGCCCACTCACAGTTAATGAGAAAAGAAGATTGCAATTGATTATGCCTGCCAGGTTTTATCCAAA
GGTTACCAAATATTTACCATTGGATAAGGGTATTAAACCTTATTATCCAGAACATCTAGTTAATCATTAC
TTCCAAACTAGACACTATTTACACACTCTATGGAAGGCGGGTATATTATATAAGAGAGAAACAACACATA
GCGCCTCATTTTGTGGGTCACCATATTCTTGGGAACAAGATCTACAGCATGGGGCAGAATCTTTCCACCA
GCAATCCTCTGGGATTCTTTCCCGACCACCAGTTGGATCCAGCCTTCAGAGCAAACACCGCAAATCCAGA
TTGGGACTTCAATCCCAACAAGGACACCTGGCCAGACGCCAACAAGGTAGGAGCTGGAGCATTCGGGCTG
GGTTTCACCCCACCGCACGGAGGCCTTTTGGGGTGGAGCCCTCAGGCTCAGGGCATACTACAAACTTTGC
CAGCAAATCCGCCTCCTGCCTCCACCAATCGCCAGTCAGGAAGGCAGCCTACCCCGCTGTCTCCACCTTT
GAGAAACACTCATCCTCAGGCCATGCAGTGGAATTCCACAACCTTCCACCAAACTCTGCAAGATCCCAGA
GTGAGAGGCCTGTATTTCCCTGCTGGTGGCTCCAGTTCAGGAACAGTAAACCCTGTTCTGACTACTGCCT
CTCCCTTATCGTCAATCTTCTCGAGGATTGGGGACCCTGCGCTGAACATGGAGAACATCACATCAGGATT
CCTAGGACCCCTTCTCGTGTTACAGGCGGGGTTTTTCTTGTTGACAAGAATCCTCACAATACCGCAGAGT
CTAGACTCGTGGTGGACTTCTCTCAATTTTCTAGGGGGAACTACCGTGTGTCTTGGCCAAAATTCGCAGT
CCCCAACCTCCAATCACTCACCAACCTCTTGTCCTCCAACTTGTCCTGGTTAT
[294 nt withheld, positions 1224-1517]
TCCTGGCTCAGTTTACTAGTGCCATTTGTTCAGTGGTTCGTAGGGCTTTCCCCCACTGTTTGGCTTTCAG
TTATATGGATGATGTGGTATTGGGGGCCAAGTCTGTACAGCATCTTGAGTCCCTTTTTACCGCTGTTACC
AATTTTCTTTTGTCTTTGGGTATACATTTAAACCCTAACAAAACAAAGAGATGGGGTTACTCTCTAAATT
TTATGGGTTATGTCATTGGATGTTATGGGTCCTTGCCACAAGAACACATCATACAAAAAATCAAAGAATG
TTTTAGAAAACTTCCTATTAACAGGCCTATTGATTGGAAAGTATGTCAACGAATTGTGGGTCTTTTGGGT
TTTGCTGCCCCTTTTACACAATGTGGTTATCCTGCGTTGATGCCTTTGTATGCATGTATTCAATCTAAGC
AGGCTTTCACTTTCTCGCCAACTTACAAGGCCTTTCTGTGTAAACAATACCTGAACCTTTACCCCGTTGC
CCGGCAACGGCCAGGTCTGTGCCAAGTGTTTGCTGACGCAACCCCCACTGGCTGGGGCTTGGTCATGGGC
CATCAGCGCATGCGTGGAACCTTTTCGGCTCCTCTGCCGATCCATACTGCGGAACTCCTAGCCGCTTGTT
TTGCTCGCAGCAGGTCTGGAGCAAACATTATCGGGACTGATAACTCTGTTGTCCTATCCCGCAAATATAC
ATCGTTTCCATGGCTGCTAGGCTGTGCTGCCAACTGGATCCTGCGCGGGACGTCCTTTGTTTACGTCCCG
TCGGCGCTGAATCCTGCGGACGACCCTTCTCGGGGTCGCTTGGGACTCTCTCGTCCCCTTCTCCGTCTGC
CGTTCCGACCGACCACGGGGCGCACCTCTCTTTACGCGGACTCCCCGTCTGTGCCTTCTCATCTGCCGGA
CCGTGTGCACTTCGCTTCACCTCTGCACGTCGCATGGAGACCACCGTGAACGCCCACCAAATATTGCCCA
AGGTCTTACATAAGAGGACTCTTGGACTCTCAGCAATGTCAACGACCGACCTTGAGGCATACTTCAAAGA
CTGTTTGTTTAAAGACTGGGAGGAGTTGGGGGAGGAGATTAGGTTAAAGGTCTTTGTACTAGGAGGCTGT
AGGCATAAATTGGTCTGCGCACCAGCACCATGCAACTTTTTCACCTCTGCCTAATCATCTCTTGTTCATG
TCCTACTGTTCAAGCCTCCAAGCTGTGCCTTGGGTGGCTTTGGGGCATGGACATCGACCCTTATAAAGAA
TTC
[74 nt withheld, positions 2781-2854]
AAGCTTGTCTCCCTATAGTGAGTCGTATTAGAGCTTGGCGTAATCATGGTCATAGCTGTTTCCTGTGTGA
AATTGTTATCCGCTCACAATTCCACACAACATACGAGCCGGAAGCATAAAGTGTAAAGCCTGGGGTGCCT
AATGAGTGAGCTAACTCACATTAATTGCGTTGCGCTCACTGCCCGCTTTCCAGTCGGGAAACCTGTCGTG
CCAGCTGCATTAATGAATCGGCCAACGCGCGGGGAGAGGCGGTTTGCGTATTGGGCGCTCTTCCGCTTCC
TCGCTCACTGACTCGCTGCGCTCGGTCGTTCGGCTGCGGCGAGCGGTATCAGCTCACTCAAAGGCGGTAA
TACGGTTATCCACAGAATCAGGGGATAACGCAGGAAAGAACATGTGAGCAAAAGGCCAGCAAAAGGCCAG
GAACCGTAAAAAGGCCGCGTTGCTGGCGTTTTTCCATAGGCTCCGCCCCCCTGACGAGCATCACAAAAAT
CGACGCTCAAGTCAGAGGTGGCGAAACCCGACAGGACTATAAAGATACCAGGCGTTTCCCCCTGGAAGCT
CCCTCGTGCGCTCTCCTGTTCCGACCCTGCCGCTTACCGGATACCTGTCCGCCTTTCTCCCTTCGGGAAG
CGTGGCGCTTTCTCATAGCTCACGCTGTAGGTATCTCAGTTCGGTGTAGGTCGTTCGCTCCAAGCTGGGC
TGTGTGCACGAACCCCCCGTTCAGCCCGACCGCTGCGCCTTATCCGGTAACTATCGTCTTGAGTCCAACC
CGGTAAGACACGACTTATCGCCACTGGCAGCAGCCACTGGTAACAGGATTAGCAGAGCGAGGTATGTAGG
CGGTGCTACAGAGTTCTTGAAGTGGTGGCCTAACTACGGCTACACTAGAAGAACAGTATTTGGTATCTGC
GCTCTGCTGAAGCCAGTTACCTTCGGAAAAAGAGTTGGTAGCTCTTGATCCGGCAAACAAACCACCGCTG
GTAGCGGTGGTTTTTTTGTTTGCAAGCAGCAGATTACGCGCAGAAAAAAAGGATCTCAAGAAGATCCTTT
GATCTTTTCTACGGGGTCTGACGCTCAGTGGAACGAAAACTCACGTTAAGGGATTTTGGTCATGAGATTA
TCAAAAAGGATCTTCACCTAGATCCTTTTAAATTAAAAATGAAGTTTTAAATCAATCTAAAGTATATATG
AGTAAACTTGGTCTGACAGTTACCAATGCTTAATCAGTGAGGCACCTATCTCAGCGATCTGTCTATTTCG
TTCATCCATAGTTGCCTGACTCCCCGTCGTGTAGATAACTACGATACGGGAGGGCTTACCATCTGGCCCC
AGTGCTGCAATGATACCGCGAGACCCACGCTCACCGGCTCCAGATTTATCAGCAATAAACCAGCCAGCCG
GAAGGGCCGAGCGCAGAAGTGGTCCTGCAACTTTATCCGCCTCCATCCAGTCTATTAATTGTTGCCGGGA
AGCTAGAGTAAGTAGTTCGCCAGTTAATAGTTTGCGCAACGTTGTTGCCATTGCTACAGGCATCGTGGTG
TCACGCTCGTCGTTTGGTATGGCTTCATTCAGCTCCGGTTCCCAACGATCAAGGCGAGTTACATGATCCC
CCATGTTGTGCAAAAAAGCGGTTAGCTCCTTCGGTCCTCCGATCGTTGTCAGAAGTAAGTTGGCCGCAGT
GTTATCACTCATGGTTATGGCAGCACTGCATAATTCTCTTACTGTCATGCCATCCGTAAGATGCTTTTCT
GTGACTGGTGAGTACTCAACCAAGTCATTCTGAGAATAGTGTATGCGGCGACCGAGTTGCTCTTGCCCGG
CGTCAATACGGGATAATACCGCGCCACATAGCAGAACTTTAAAAGTGCTCATCATTGGAAAACGTTCTTC
GGGGCGAAAACTCTCAAGGATCTTACCGCTGTTGAGATCCAGTTCGATGTAACCCACTCGTGCACCCAAC
TGATCTTCAGCATCTTTTACTTTCACCAGCGTTTCTGGGTGAGCAAAAACAGGAAGGCAAAATGCCGCAA
AAAAGGGAATAAGGGCGACACGGAAATGTTGAATACTCATACTCTTCCTTTTTCAATATTATTGAAGCAT
TTATCAGGGTTATTGTCTCATGAGCGGATACATATTTGAATGTATTTAGAAAAATAAACAAATAGGGGTT
CCGCGCACATTTCCCCGAAAAGTGCCACCTGACGTCTAAGAAACCATTATTATCATGACATTAACCTATA
AAAATAGGCGTATCACGAGGCCCTTTCGTCTCGCGCGTTTCGGTGATGACGGTGAAAACCTCTGACACAT
GCAGCTCCCGGAGACGGTCACAGCTTGTCTGTAAGCGGATGCCGGGAGCAGACAAGCCCGTCAGGGCGCG
TCAGCGGGTGTTGGCGGGTGTCGGGGCTGGCTTAACTATGCGGCATCAGAGCAGATTGTACTGAGAGTGC
ACCATATGCGGTGTGAAATACCGCACAGATGCGTAAGGAGAAAATACCGCATCAGGCGCCATTCGCCATT
CAGGCTGCGCAACTGTTGGGAAGGGCGATCGGTGCGGGCCTCTTCGCTATTACGCCAGCTGGCGAAAGGG
GGATGTGCTGCAAGGCGATTAAGTTGGGTAACGCCAGGGTTTTCCCAGTCACGACGTTGTAAAACGACGG
CCAGTGAATTGGATTTAGGTGACACTATAGAATACGAATTCGAGCTCGTATTCAATCTAAGCAGGCTTTC
ACTTTCTCGCCAACTTACAAGGCCTTTCTGTGTAAACAATACCTGAACCTTTACCCCGTTGCCCGGCAAC
GGCCAGGTCTGTGCCAAGTGTTTGCTGACGCAACCCCCACTGGCTGGGGCTTGGTCATGGGCCATCAGCG
CATGCGTGGAACCTTTTCGGCTCCTCTGCCGATCCATACTGCGGAACTCCTAGCCGCTTGTTTTGCTCGC
AGCAGGTCTGGAGCAAACATTATCGGGACTGATAACTCTGTTGTCCTATCCCGCAAATATACATCGTTTC
CATGGCTGCTAGGCTGTGCTGCCAACTGGATCCTGCGCGGGACGTCCTTTGTTTACGTCCCGTCGGCGCT
GAATCCTGCGGACGACCCTTCTCGGGGTCGCTTGGGACTCTCTCGTCCCCTTCTCCGTCTGCCGTTCCGA
CCGACCACGGGGCGCACCTCTCTTTACGCGGACTCCCCGTCTGTGCCTTCTCATCTGCCGGACCGTGTGC
ACTTCGCTTCACCTCTGCACGTCGCATGGAGACCACCGTGAACGCCCACTAAATATTGCCCAAGGTCTTA
CATAAGAGGACTCTTGGACTCTCAGCAATGTCAACGACCGACCTTGAGGCATACTTCAAAGACTGTTTGT
TTAAAGACTGGGAGGAGTTGGGGGAGGAGATTAGGTTAAAGGTCTTTGTACTAGGAGGCTGTAGGCATAA
ATTGGTCTGCGCACCAGCACCATGCAACTTTTTCACCTCTGCCTAATCATCTCTTGTTCATGTCCTACTG
TTCAAGCCTCCAAGCTGTGCCTTGGGTGGCTTTGGGGC
[429 nt withheld, positions 6393-6821]
