>Addgene plasmid #65459 | HBV 1.3-mer WT replicon | addgene partial sequence | sequence record 114367 | T7 5'-TAATACGACTCACTATAGGG-3'
CGAGAGTAACTCCACAGTAGCTCCGAATTCTTTATAAGGGTCGATGTCCATGCCCCAAAGCCACCCAAGG
CACAGCTTGGAGGCTTGAACAGTAGGACATGAACAAGAGATGATTAGGCAGAGGTGAAAAAGTTGCATGG
TGCTGGTGCGCAGACCAATTTATGCCTACAGCCTCCTAGTACAAAGACCTTTAACCTAATCTCCTCCCCC
AACTCCTCCCAGTCTTTAAACAAACAGTCTTTGAAGTATGCCTCAAGGTCGGTCGTTGACATTGCTGAGA
GTCCAAGAGTCCTCTTATGTAAGACCTTGGGCAATATTTGGTGGGCGTTCACGGTGGTCTCCATGCGACG
TGCAGAGGTGAAGCGAAGTGCACACGGTCCGGCAGATGAGAAGGCACAGACGGGGAGTCCGCGTAAAGAG
AGGTGCGCCCCGTGGTCGGTCGGAACGGCAGACGGAGAAGGGGACGAGAGAGTCCCAAGCGACCCCGAGA
AGGGTCGTCCGCAGGATTCAGCGCCGACGGGACGTAAACAAAGGACGTCCCGCGCAGGATCCAGTTGGCA
GCACAGCCTAGCAGCCATGGAAACGATGTATATTTGCGGGATAGGACAACAGAGTTATCAGTCCCGATAA
TGTTTGCTCCAGACCTGCTGCGAGCAAAACAAGCGGCTAGGAGTTCCGCAGTATGGATCGGCAGAGGAGC
CG
