>Addgene plasmid #65459 | HBV 1.3-mer WT replicon | addgene partial sequence | sequence record 114369 | SP6 5'-ATTTAGGTGACACTATAG-3'
TTTCTCGCCAACTTACAAGGCCTTTCTGTGTAAACAATACCTGAACCTTTACCCCGTTGCCCGGCAACGG
CCAGGTCTGTGCCAAGTGTTTGCTGACGCAACCCCCACTGGCTGGGGCTTGGTCATGGGCCATCAGCGCA
TGCGTGGAACCTTTTCGGCTCCTCTGCCGATCCATACTGCGGAACTCCTAGCCGCTTGTTTTGCTCGCAG
CAGGTCTGGAGCAAACATTATCGGGACTGATAACTCTGTTGTCCTATCCCGCAAATATACATCGTTTCCA
TGGCTGCTAGGCTGTGCTGCCAACTGGATCCTGCGCGGGACGTCCTTTGTTTACGTCCCGTCGGCGCTGA
ATCCTGCGGACGACCCTTCTCGGGGTCGCTTGGGACTCTCTCGTCCCCTTCTCCGTCTGCCGTTCCGACC
GACCACGGGGCGCACCTCTCTTTACGCGGACTCCCCGTCTGTGCCTTCTCATCTGCCGGACCGTGTGCAC
TTCGCTTCACCTCTGCACGTCGCATGGAGACCACCGTGAACGCCCACTAAATATTGCCCAAGGTCTTACA
TAAGAGGACTCTTGGACTCTCAGCAATGTCAACGACCGACCTTGAGGCATACTTCAAAGACTGTTTGTTT
AAAGACTGGGAGGAGTTGGGGGAGGAGATTAGGTTAAAGGTCTTTGTACTAGGAGGCTGTAGGCATAAAT
TGGTCTGCGCACCAGCACCATGCAACTTTTTCACCTCTGCCTAATCATCTCTTGTTCATGTCCTACTGTT
CAAG
